Addgene plasmid #248730: pAH110
Purpose: PBT0722 biosensor circuit in pNBU2 integrative Bacteroides plasmid
Depositing lab: Carolina Tropini. Depositing organization: University of British Columbia. Publication: A Bacteroides synthetic biology toolkit to build an in vivo malabsorption biosensor. McCallum G, Burckhardt JC, He J, Hong A, Potvin-Trottier L, Tropini C. Cell. 2026 Feb 19;189(4):1245-1261.e21. doi: 10.1016/j.cell.2025.12.052. Epub 2026 Jan 28. PubMed 41610848.
Backbone
  Vector backbone: pNBU2
  Vector type: Bacterial Expression
Growth in bacteria
  Bacterial resistance: Ampicillin, 100 μg/mL
  Growth temperature: 37°C
  Growth strain: Invitrogen One Shot PIR2 Chemically Competent
  Copy number: Low Copy
Gene/Insert
  Gene/Insert name: PBfP1E6-RBS1PLP-mScarletI3-rrnBT2-PBT0722-TetR-rrnBT2-pTetR56-RBS1PLP-mGL-rrnBT2
  Species: Synthetic
  Cloning method: Golden Gate
Terms and licenses: Academic/Nonprofit Terms; Industry Terms: Not Available to Industry
How to cite: pAH110 was a gift from Carolina Tropini (Addgene plasmid # 248730 ; http://n2t.net/addgene:248730 ; RRID:Addgene_248730)
