[The description below was written by a language model from this plasmid's Addgene catalogue record and pLannotate feature annotations shown in this document.]
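Description:
pAH110 is a 7.9 kb bacterial expression construct built by Golden Gate assembly in the pNBU2 backbone, an integrative vector for Bacteroides. It is maintained in E. coli at low copy through the R6K γ origin, which functions only when the pi initiator protein is supplied, consistent with the pir-type propagation strain listed. AmpR (β-lactamase) provides ampicillin selection in E. coli. An incP oriT with an adjacent traJ fragment allows conjugative mobilisation into the recipient, and an erm-type rRNA methylase gene (annotated by similarity to ermC') would provide a macrolide/lincosamide resistance marker, presumably for selecting Bacteroides transconjugants. The region between roughly 3.0 and 4.9 kb is unannotated. pNBU2 vectors normally carry the NBU2 integrase and attachment site there, but the feature table does not confirm this.

The synthetic insert is a three-unit biosensor circuit, with each unit ending in an rrnB T2 terminator. In the first unit, the PBfP1E6 promoter with RBS1PLP drives the red fluorescent protein mScarlet-I3 (matched by the annotation tool as an mScarlet-I derivative), which likely serves as a constant reference or cell-marking signal. In the second, the PBT0722 promoter, the sensing element named in the stated purpose, controls expression of the TetR repressor. In the third, a TetR-regulated promoter (pTetR56, containing tet operator sequence) with RBS1PLP drives the bright green reporter mGreenLantern. This arrangement forms an inverter: activation of PBT0722 should raise TetR levels and repress green fluorescence, so the green-to-red ratio would report promoter activity.

The record does not state what signal PBT0722 responds to. The construct belongs to a Bacteroides synthetic biology toolkit developed to build an in vivo malabsorption biosensor.
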