Features (pLannotate 1.2.2; 13 found; start..end, strand, type, name):
    207..877     +  CDS            mScarlet-2I (fragment): mScarlet-I derivative in which the N- and C-termini have been modified to reduce cytotoxicity (Valbuena et al., 2020) preserves the original mammalian codon optimization
    919..946     +  terminator     rrnB T2 terminator: transcription terminator T2 from the E. coli rrnB gene
   1313..1933    +  CDS            tetR: TETR2_ECOLX - Experimental evidence at protein level: Swiss-Prot protein existence level 1. TetR is the repressor of the tetracycline resistance element; its N-terminal region forms a helix-turn-helix structure and binds DNA. Binding of tetracycline to TetR reduces the repressor affinity for the tetracycline resistance gene (tetA) promoter operator sites. From Escherichia coli.
   1964..1985    +  terminator     rrnB T2 terminator (fragment): transcription terminator T2 from the E. coli rrnB gene
   2101..2119    +  promoter       PLtetO-1 promoter (fragment): modified phage lambda PL promoter with tet operator sites (Lutz and Bujard, 1997)
   2206..2925    +  CDS            mGreenLantern: monomeric GFP derivative that displays exceptionally high brightness in cells (Campbell et al., 2020)
   2946..2973    +  terminator     rrnB T2 terminator: transcription terminator T2 from the E. coli rrnB gene
   4953..5813    -  CDS            AmpR: β-lactamase; bla; confers resistance to ampicillin, carbenicillin, and related antibiotics
   5814..5830    -  promoter       AmpR promoter (fragment): bla
   6301..7029    +  CDS            ermC': ERM_BACIU - Experimental evidence at protein level: Swiss-Prot protein existence level 1. This protein produces a dimethylation of the adenine residue at position 2085 in 23S rRNA, resulting in reduced affinity between ribosomes and macrolide-lincosamide-streptogramin B antibiotics. From Bacillus subtilis.
   7105..7493    -  rep_origin     R6K γ ori: γ replication origin from E. coli plasmid R6K; requires the R6K initiator protein pi for replication
   7664..7773    +  oriT           oriT: incP origin of transfer
   7806..7851    +  CDS            traJ (fragment): oriT-recognizing protein; traJ
>Addgene plasmid #248730 | pAH110 | addgene full sequence | sequence record 496755 | Addgene NGS Result
CAATTGGGCTACCTTTTTTTTGTTTTGTTTGCAATGGTTAATCTATTGTTAAAATTTAAAGTTTCACTTG
AACTTTCAAATAATGTTCTTATATTTGCAGTGTCGAAAGAAACAAAGTAGGACTGATCACACAACATTTA
AAAAATAACATTATGAAAGCACTCGAAAAGAGATTCAAAGGTAATATTAACAATAATTTATTTTCAATGG
ATAGCACCGAGGCAGTGATCAAGGAGTTCATGCGGTTCAAGGTGCACATGGAGGGCTCCATGAACGGCCA
CGAGTTCGAGATCGAGGGCGAGGGCGAGGGCCGCCCCTACGAGGGCACCCAGACCGCCAAGCTGAAGGTG
ACCAAGGGTGGCCCCCTGCCCTTCTCCTGGGACATCCTGTCCCCTCAGTTCATGTACGGCTCCAGGGCCT
TCATCAAGCACCCCGCCGACATCCCCGACTACTGGAAGCAGTCCTTCCCCGAGGGCTTCAAGTGGGAGCG
CGTGATGATCTTCGAGGACGGCGGCACCGTGTCCGTGACCCAGGACACCTCCCTGGAGGACGGCACCCTG
ATCTACAAGGTGAAGCTCCGCGGCGGCAACTTCCCTCCTGACGGCCCCGTAATGCAGAAGAGGACAATGG
GCTGGGAAGCATCCACCGAGCGGTTGTACCCCGAGGACGTCGTGCTGAAGGGCGACATTAAGATGGCCCT
GCGCCTGAAGGACGGCGGCCGCTACCTGGCGGACTTCAAGACCACCTACAAGGCCAAGAAGCCCGTGCAG
ATGCCCGGCGCCTTCAACATCGACCGCAAGTTGGACATCACCTCCCACAACGAGGACTACACCGTGGTGG
AACAGTACGAACGCTCCGTGGCCCGCCACTCCACCGGCGGCTCCGGTGGCTCCTAATAAATCCTAGCTGA
TTAGCTCGAGAAGGCCATCCTGACGGATGGCCTTTTTTTTGTATGGGGACTCTGAGAACCCTACCTTTCA
AACCCCGACTCATGGAGTGGAAACATTAACCGACAAATCCTATTAATCAGATTGTTTGCACAAATAAAAG
TATGTGCTCTACACAACATAGAAATTTGACTCAGGCATCGAACTGGCAACTAAATAAAAATGATATAAAC
ACATAATATATAAAGGTTAAGGTCTACATAACCAAGTTTTTACTACATTCTATTCCTAGTTTCAGCTACC
TTTCCCATTCTAATTATTGCATATTTATTTTGAAAATATGCAATAAGTTCTTATCTTTGCACCCGAATTA
AAGAACCAGAAGATGAATCAAACATTACAATTACATAACGCCCTTATATTTCATGTCCAGATTAGATAAA
AGTAAAGTGATTAACAGCGCATTAGAGCTGCTTAATGAGGTCGGAATCGAAGGTTTAACAACCCGTAAAC
TCGCCCAGAAGCTAGGTGTAGAGCAGCCTACATTGTATTGGCATGTAAAAAATAAGCGGGCTTTGCTCGA
CGCCTTAGCCATTGAGATGTTAGATAGGCACCATACTCACTTTTGCCCTTTAGAAGGGGAAAGCTGGCAA
GATTTTTTACGTAATAACGCTAAAAGTTTTAGATGTGCTTTACTAAGTCATCGCGATGGAGCAAAAGTAC
ATTTAGGTACACGGCCTACAGAAAAACAGTATGAAACTCTCGAAAATCAATTAGCCTTTTTATGCCAACA
AGGTTTTTCACTAGAGAATGCATTATATGCACTCAGCGCTGTGGGGCATTTTACTTTAGGTTGCGTATTG
GAAGATCAAGAGCATCAAGTCGCTAAAGAAGAAAGGGAAACACCTACTACTGATAGTATGCCGCCATTAT
TACGACAAGCTATCGAATTATTTGATCACCAAGGTGCAGAGCCAGCCTTCTTATTCGGCCTTGAATTGAT
CATATGCGGATTAGAAAAACAACTTAAATGTGAAAGTGGGTCTTAATGGCCACATCGGTTCCTGCTAGAA
GGCCCATCCTGACGGATGGCCTTTTGGTATTCGAGCATTACCTCATACTTTGGATTTTTGTTTTGTTTGC
AATGGTTAATCTATTGTTAAAATTTAAAGTTTCACTTGAACTTTCAAATAATGTTCTTATATTTGCAGTG
TCCCTATCAGTGATAGAGAGTAGGATCACACAACATTTAAAAAATAACATTATGAAAGCACTCGAAAAGA
GATTCAAAGGTAATATTAACAATAATTTATTTTCAATGGTGAGCAAGGGCGAGGAGCTGTTCACCGGGGT
GGTGCCCATCCTGGTCGAGCTGGACGGCGACGTAAACGGCCACAAGTTCAGCGTCCGCGGCGAGGGCGAG
GGCGATGCCACCAACGGCAAGCTGACCCTGAAGTTCATCTGCACCACCGGCAAGCTGCCCGTGCCCTGGC
CCACCCTCGTGACCACCTTAGGCTACGGCGTGGCCTGCTTCGCCCGCTACCCCGACCACATGAAGCAGCA
CGACTTCTTCAAGTCCGCCATGCCCGAAGGCTACGTCCAGGAGCGCACCATCTCTTTCAAGGACGACGGT
ACCTACAAGACCCGCGCCGAGGTGAAGTTCGAGGGCGACACCCTGGTGAACCGCATCGTGCTGAAGGGCA
TCGACTTCAAGGAGGACGGCAACATCCTGGGGCACAAGCTGGAGTACAACTTCAACAGCCACAAGGTCTA
TATCACGGCCGACAAGCAGAAGAACGGCATCAAGGCTAACTTCAAGACCCGCCACAACGTTGAGGACGGC
GGCGTGCAGCTCGCCGACCACTACCAGCAGAACACCCCCATCGGCGACGGCCCCGTGCTGCTGCCCGACA
ACCACTACCTGAGCCATCAGTCCAAGCTGAGCAAAGACCCCAACGAGAAGCGCGATCACATGGTCCTGAA
GGAGAGGGTGACCGCCGCCGGGATTACACATGACATGGACGAGCTGTACAAGTAATAGCGTTCAGCTCGA
CTGTGAGAAGGCCATCCTGACGGATGGCCTTTTTTTTTCGTTATAACTAGTTGCGTTCCTAGCCGCTACT
AGTGTAATTGCCTATCTTCCAGTGATGGAACAGCATTTGTGCATTGGCTGCAACAATCAGCCTTACTTGT
GCCTGTTCTATTTCCGAACCGACCGCTTGTATGAATGCATCAAAATTCGTTTTCTCTACGTTGGATTCCT
TGTTGCTCATATTGTGATGATAATTTCTACAAATATAGTCATTGGTAACTATCTATGAAACTGTTTGATA
CTTTTATAGTTGATTAAACTTGTTCATGGCATTTGCCTTAATATCATCCGCTATGTCAATGTAGGGTTTC
ATAGCTTTGTAGTCGCTGTGTCCCGTCCATTTCATGACCACCTGTGCCGGGATTCCGAGAGCCAGCGCAT
TGCAGATGAATGTCCTTTTTCCTGCATGGGTACTGAGCAAAGCGTATTTGTGTGTGACTTCATCAATACG
TTCATTTCCCTTGTAGTAGGTTTCCCGTACAGGCTCGTTGATTTCTGCCAGTTCGCCCAGCTCTTTCAGG
TAATCGTTCATCTTCTGGTTGCTGATGACGGGCAGAGCCATGTAATTCTCGAAATGGATGTCCTTGTATT
TGTCCAGTATGGCTTTGCTGTATTTGTTCAGTTCAATCGTCAGGCTGTCGGCAGTCTTGACTGTGGTTAT
TTCGATGTGGTCGGACTTCACATCGCTTCTTTTCAGATTGCGAACATCCGAATACCGCAAACTCGTAAAG
CAGCAGAACAGGAAAACATCACGCACACGTTCCAGGTATTGCTTATCCTTGGGTATCTGGTAGTCTTTCA
GCTTGTTCAGTTCATCCCAAGTCAGGAAGATTACTTTTTTCGAGGTGGTTTTCAGTTTCGGTTTGAACGT
ATCGTATGCAATGTTCTGATGATGTCCTTTCTTGAAGCTCCAGCGCAGGAACCATTTGAGGAATCCCATT
TGCTTGCCGATGGTGCTGTTTCTCATATCCTTGGTGTCACGCAGGAAGTTGACGTATTCGTTCAATCCAA
ACTCGTTGAAATAGTTGAACGTTGCATCCTCCTTGAACTCTTTGAGGTGGTTCCTCACTGCTGCAAATTT
TTCATAGGTGGATGCCGTCCAGTTATTCTGGTTACCGCACTCTTTTACAAACTCATCGAACACCTCCCAA
AAGCTGACAGGGGCTTCTTCCGGCTGTTCTTCACTGGTGTCTTTCATTCTCATGTTGAAAGCTTCCTTCA
ACTGTTGGGTCGTTGGCATGACCTCCTGCACCTCAAATTCCTTGAAAATATTCTGGATTTCGGCATAGTA
TTTCAGCAAGTCCGTATTGATTTCGGCTGCACTTTGCTTTAGCTTGTTGGTACATCCGTTCTTTACCCGC
TGCTTATCTGCATCCCATTTGGCTACGTCAATCCGGTAGCCCGTTGTAAACTCGATACGTTGGCTGGCAA
AGATGACACGCATACGGATGGGTACGTTCTCTACGATTGGCACACCGTTCTTTTTCCGGCTCTCCAATGC
AAAAATGATGTTGCGCTTGATATTCATAATTGGGTGCGTTTGAAATTCTACACCCAAATATACACCCAAT
TATTGAGATAGCAAAAGACATTTAGAAACATTTACTTTTACTCTATATTGTAATTTACACTTGATTATCA
GTCGTTTGCAGTTTTATGATATTCTGTGAAAGTATAAGTTCGAGAGCCTGTCTCTCCGCAAAAAACGCTG
AAAATCAGCAGATTGCAAAACAAACACCCTGTTTTACACCCAAGAATGTAAAGTCGGGTGTTTTTGTTTT
ATTTAAGATAATACAACCACTACATAATAAAAGAGTAGCGATATTAAAAGAATCCGATGAGAAAAGACTA
ATATTTATCTATCCATTCAGTTTGATTTCTCAGGACTTTACATCGTCCTGAAAGTATTTGTTGGTACCGG
TACCGAGGACGCGACAGCTGCAGACGCGTTATGAGTAAACTTGGTCTGACAGTTACCAATGCTTAATCAG
TGAGGCACCTATCTCAGCGATCTGTCTATTTCGTTCATCCATAGTTGCCTGACTCCCCGTCGTGTAGATA
ACTACGATACGGGAGGGCTTACCATCTGGCCCCAGTGCTGCAATGATACCGCGGGACCCACGCTCACCGG
CTCCAGATTTATCAGCAATAAACCAGCCAGCCGGAAGGGCCGAGCGCAGAAGTGGTCCTGCAACTTTATC
CGCCTCCATCCAGTCTATTAATTGTTGCCGGGAAGCTAGAGTAAGTAGTTCGCCAGTTAATAGTTTGCGC
AACGTTGTTGCCATTGCTACAGGCATCGTGGTGTCACGCTCGTCGTTTGGTATGGCTTCATTCAGCTCCG
GTTCCCAACGATCAAGGCGAGTTACATGATCCCCCATGTTGTGCAAAAAAGCGGTTAGCTCCTTCGGTCC
TCCGATCGTTGTCAGAAGTAAGTTGGCCGCAGTGTTATCACTCATGGTTATGGCAGCACTGCATAATTCT
CTTACTGTCATGCCATCCGTAAGATGCTTTTCTGTGACTGGTGAGTACTCAACCAAGTCATTCTGAGAAT
AGTGTATGCGGCGACCGAGTTGCTCTTGCCCGGCGTCAATACGGGATAATACCGCGCCACATAGCAGAAC
TTTAAAAGTGCTCATCATTGGAAAACGTTCTTCGGGGCGAAAACTCTCAAGGATCTTACCGCTGTTGAGA
TCCAGTTCGATGTAACCCACTCGTGCACCCAACTGATCTTCAGCATCTTTTACTTTCACCAGCGTTTCTG
GGTGAGCAAAAACAGGAAGGCAAAATGCCGCAAAAAAGGGAATAAGGGCGACACGGAAATGTTGAATACT
CATACTCTTCCTTTTTCAATCATGGCCGCGGGATTAAAAGTCGGGGATTGGTGAACAAAAAGGTGTTTCT
CTCTTTAAGAGAAATATCGTTTTGCTAAACAGTTGATATTGAGGTATCATTTTATCGTAAAAGACATTTT
TGCTCAACAATTGCTTGACGGAAATCAACAAATTTTAGCATTTTGTAAAAAAGTCGCTATATAATTTGGT
GAATTGGAGTTATTTTCATATTTTTGCATCCCGAAGAGTTTCTCTTAAAGAGAGAAACATCTTTTGCATA
CCTTTTCCGACCGAATTTTTATGTCGTAAAGAGGGGCTTTGCAGGGGGTGGACTCAGAAAGATGAGAATA
GATGACTATTGTAGTTGAAACACATAGAAAGTTGCTGATATACAGACCGATACGCATATCGGGATGAACC
ATGAGTACGTTCTTTTCTCAAAAAACATAAATATTCGAAAAGAGATGCAATAAATTAAGGAGAGGTTATA
ATGAACAAAGTAAATATAAAAGATAGTCAAAATTTTATTACTTCAAAATATCACATAGAAAAAATAATGA
ATTGCATAAGTTTAGATGAAAAAGATAACATCTTTGAAATAGGTGCAGGGAAAGGTCATTTTACTGCTGG
ATTGGTAAAGAGATGTAATTTTGTAACGGCGATAGAAATTGATTCTAAATTATGTGAGGTAACTCGTAAT
AAGCTCTTAAATTATCCTAACTATCAAATAGTAAATGATGATATACTGAAATTTACATTTCCTAGCCACA
ATCCATATAAAATATTTGGCAACATACCTTACAACATAAGCACAAATATAATTCGAAAAATTGTTTTTGA
AAGTTCAGCCACAATAAGTTATTTAATAGTGGAATATGGTTTTGCTAAAATGTTATTAGATACAAACAGA
TCACTAGCATTGCTGTTAATGGCAGAGGTAGATATTTCTATATTAGCAAAAATTCCTAGGTATTATTTCC
ATCCAAAACCTAAAGTGGATAGCACATTAATTGTATTAAAAAGAAAGCCAGCAAAAATGGCATTTAAAGA
GAGAAAAAAATATGAAACTTTTGTAATGAAATGGGTTAACAAAGAGTACGAAAAACTGTTTACAAAAAAT
CAATTTAATAAAGCTTTAAAACATGCGAGAATATATGATATAAACAATATTAGTTTCGAACAATTTGTAT
CGCTATTTAATAGTTATAAAATATTTAACGGCTAAAAACAATAGGCCACATGCAACTGTAAATGTTTACG
CGGGTACCGACACCGCGGTGGAGGGGAATTCCCATGTCAGCCGTTAAGTGTTCCTGTGTCACTCAAAATT
GCTTTGAGAGGCTCTAAGGGCTTCTCAGTGCGTTACATCCCTGGCTTGTTGTCCACAACCGTTAAACCTT
AAAAGCTTTAAAAGCCTTATATATTCTTTTTTTTCTTATAAAACTTAAAACCTTAGAGGCTATTTAAGTT
GCTGATTTATATTAATTTTATTGTTCAAACATGAGAGCTTAGTACGTGAAACATGAGAGCTTAGTACGTT
AGCCATGAGAGCTTAGTACGTTAGCCATGAGGGTTTAGTTCGTTAAACATGAGAGCTTAGTACGTTAAAC
ATGAGAGCTTAGTACGTGAAACATGAGAGCTTAGTACGTACTATCAACAGGTTGAACTGCTGATCTTCAG
ATCCTCTACGCCGGACGCATCGTGGCCGGATCAATTCCGTTTTCCGCTGCATAACCCTGCTTCGGGGTCA
TTATAGCGATTTTTTCGGTATATCCATCCTTTTTCGCACGATATACAGGATTTTGCCAAAGGGTTCGTGT
AGACTTTCCTTGGTGTATCCAACGGCGTCAGCCGGGCAGGATAGGTGAAGTAGGCCCACCCGCGAGCGGG
TGTTCCTTCTTCACTGTCCCTTATTCGCACCTGGCGGTGCTCAACGGGAATCCTGCTCTGCGAGGCTGGC
CGGCTACCGCCGGCGTAACAGATGAGGGCAAGCGGATGGCTGATGAAACCAAGCCAACCAGGAAGGGCAG
CCCACCTATCACGGAATTGATCCCCCTCGAATTGGAATTCTAGCCTGGAATAGGGAAGCACCACATCACC
